>Addgene plasmid #101787 | pGL4-AARE-luc2P-Hygro | addgene full sequence | sequence record 194135 | Addgene NGS Result
GGCCTAACTGGCCGGTACCTGAGCTCGCTAGCAACATTGCATCATCCCCGCAACATTGCATCATCCCCGC
AACATTGCATCATCCCCGCAGATCTGGCCTCGGCGGCCAAGCTTAGACACTAGAGGGTATATAATGGAAG
CTCGACTTCCAGCTTGGCAATCCGGTACTGTTGGTAAAGCCACCATGGAAGATGCCAAAAACATTAAGAA
GGGCCCAGCGCCATTCTACCCACTCGAAGACGGGACCGCCGGCGAGCAGCTGCACAAAGCCATGAAGCGC
TACGCCCTGGTGCCCGGCACCATCGCCTTTACCGACGCACATATCGAGGTGGACATTACCTACGCCGAGT
ACTTCGAGATGAGCGTTCGGCTGGCAGAAGCTATGAAGCGCTATGGGCTGAATACAAACCATCGGATCGT
GGTGTGCAGCGAGAATAGCTTGCAGTTCTTCATGCCCGTGTTGGGTGCCCTGTTCATCGGTGTGGCTGTG
GCCCCAGCTAACGACATCTACAACGAGCGCGAGCTGCTGAACAGCATGGGCATCAGCCAGCCCACCGTCG
TATTCGTGAGCAAGAAAGGGCTGCAAAAGATCCTCAACGTGCAAAAGAAGCTACCGATCATACAAAAGAT
CATCATCATGGATAGCAAGACCGACTACCAGGGCTTCCAAAGCATGTACACCTTCGTGACTTCCCATTTG
CCACCCGGCTTCAACGAGTACGACTTCGTGCCCGAGAGCTTCGACCGGGACAAAACCATCGCCCTGATCA
TGAACAGTAGTGGCAGTACCGGATTGCCCAAGGGCGTAGCCCTACCGCACCGCACCGCTTGTGTCCGATT
CAGTCATGCCCGCGACCCCATCTTCGGCAACCAGATCATCCCCGACACCGCTATCCTCAGCGTGGTGCCA
TTTCACCACGGCTTCGGCATGTTCACCACGCTGGGCTACTTGATCTGCGGCTTTCGGGTCGTGCTCATGT
ACCGCTTCGAGGAGGAGCTATTCTTGCGCAGCTTGCAAGACTATAAGATTCAATCTGCCCTGCTGGTGCC
CACACTATTTAGCTTCTTCGCTAAGAGCACTCTCATCGACAAGTACGACCTAAGCAACTTGCACGAGATC
GCCAGCGGCGGGGCGCCGCTCAGCAAGGAGGTAGGTGAGGCCGTGGCCAAACGCTTCCACCTACCAGGCA
TCCGCCAGGGCTACGGCCTGACAGAAACAACCAGCGCCATTCTGATCACCCCCGAAGGGGACGACAAGCC
TGGCGCAGTAGGCAAGGTGGTGCCCTTCTTCGAGGCTAAGGTGGTGGACTTGGACACCGGTAAGACACTG
GGTGTGAACCAGCGCGGCGAGCTGTGCGTCCGTGGCCCCATGATCATGAGCGGCTACGTTAACAACCCCG
AGGCTACAAACGCTCTCATCGACAAGGACGGCTGGCTGCACAGCGGCGACATCGCCTACTGGGACGAGGA
CGAGCACTTCTTCATCGTGGACCGGCTGAAGAGCCTGATCAAATACAAGGGCTACCAGGTAGCCCCAGCC
GAACTGGAGAGCATCCTGCTGCAACACCCCAACATCTTCGACGCCGGGGTCGCCGGCCTGCCCGACGACG
ATGCCGGCGAGCTGCCCGCCGCAGTCGTCGTGCTGGAACACGGTAAAACCATGACCGAGAAGGAGATCGT
GGACTATGTGGCCAGCCAGGTTACAACCGCCAAGAAGCTGCGCGGTGGTGTTGTGTTCGTGGACGAGGTG
CCTAAAGGACTGACCGGCAAGTTGGACGCCCGCAAGATCCGCGAGATTCTCATTAAGGCCAAGAAGGGCG
GCAAGATCGCCGTGAATTCTCACGGCTTCCCTCCCGAGGTGGAGGAGCAGGCCGCCGGCACCCTGCCCAT
GAGCTGCGCCCAGGAGAGCGGCATGGATAGACACCCTGCTGCTTGCGCCAGCGCCAGGATCAACGTCTAA
GGCCGCGACTCTAGAGTCGGGGCGGCCGGCCGCTTCGAGCAGACATGATAAGATACATTGATGAGTTTGG
ACAAACCACAACTAGAATGCAGTGAAAAAAATGCTTTATTTGTGAAATTTGTGATGCTATTGCTTTATTT
GTAACCATTATAAGCTGCAATAAACAAGTTAACAACAACAATTGCATTCATTTTATGTTTCAGGTTCAGG
GGGAGGTGTGGGAGGTTTTTTAAAGCAAGTAAAACCTCTACAAATGTGGTAAAATCGATAAGGATCCGTT
TGCGTATTGGGCGCTCTTCCGCTGATCTGCGCAGCACCATGGCCTGAAATAACCTCTGAAAGAGGAACTT
GGTTAGCTACCTTCTGAGGCGGAAAGAACCAGCTGTGGAATGTGTGTCAGTTAGGGTGTGGAAAGTCCCC
AGGCTCCCCAGCAGGCAGAAGTATGCAAAGCATGCATCTCAATTAGTCAGCAACCAGGTGTGGAAAGTCC
CCAGGCTCCCCAGCAGGCAGAAGTATGCAAAGCATGCATCTCAATTAGTCAGCAACCATAGTCCCGCCCC
TAACTCCGCCCATCCCGCCCCTAACTCCGCCCAGTTCCGCCCATTCTCCGCCCCATGGCTGACTAATTTT
TTTTATTTATGCAGAGGCCGAGGCCGCCTCTGCCTCTGAGCTATTCCAGAAGTAGTGAGGAGGCTTTTTT
GGAGGCCTAGGCTTTTGCAAAAAGCTCGATTCTTCTGACACTAGCGCCACCATGAAGAAGCCCGAACTCA
CCGCTACCAGCGTTGAAAAATTTCTCATCGAGAAGTTCGACAGTGTGAGCGACCTGATGCAGTTGTCGGA
GGGCGAAGAGAGCCGAGCCTTCAGCTTCGATGTCGGCGGACGCGGCTATGTACTGCGGGTGAATAGCTGC
GCTGATGGCTTCTACAAAGACCGCTACGTGTACCGCCACTTCGCCAGCGCTGCACTACCCATCCCCGAAG
TGTTGGACATCGGCGAGTTCAGCGAGAGCCTGACATACTGCATCAGTAGACGCGCCCAAGGCGTTACTCT
CCAAGACCTCCCCGAAACAGAGCTGCCTGCTGTGTTACAGCCTGTCGCCGAAGCTATGGATGCTATTGCC
GCCGCCGACCTCAGTCAAACCAGCGGCTTCGGCCCATTCGGGCCCCAAGGCATCGGCCAGTACACAACCT
GGCGGGATTTCATTTGCGCCATTGCTGATCCCCATGTCTACCACTGGCAGACCGTGATGGACGACACCGT
GTCCGCCAGCGTAGCTCAAGCCCTGGACGAACTGATGCTGTGGGCCGAAGACTGTCCCGAGGTGCGCCAC
CTCGTCCATGCCGACTTCGGCAGCAACAACGTCCTGACCGACAACGGCCGCATCACCGCCGTAATCGACT
GGTCCGAAGCTATGTTCGGGGACAGTCAGTACGAGGTGGCCAACATCTTCTTCTGGCGGCCCTGGCTGGC
TTGCATGGAGCAGCAGACTCGCTACTTCGAGCGCCGGCATCCCGAGCTGGCCGGCAGCCCTCGTCTGCGA
GCCTACATGCTGCGCATCGGCCTGGATCAGCTCTACCAGAGCCTCGTGGACGGCAACTTCGACGATGCTG
CCTGGGCTCAAGGCCGCTGCGATGCCATCGTCCGCAGCGGGGCCGGCACCGTCGGTCGCACACAAATCGC
TCGCCGGAGCGCAGCCGTATGGACCGACGGCTGCGTCGAGGTGCTGGCCGACAGCGGCAACCGCCGGCCC
AGTACACGACCGCGCGCTAAGGAGGTAGGTCGAGTTTAAACTCTAGAACCGGTCATGGCCGCAATAAAAT
ATCTTTATTTTCATTACATCTGTGTGTTGGTTTTTTGTGTGTTCGAACTAGATGCTGTCGACCGATGCCC
TTGAGAGCCTTCAACCCAGTCAGCTCCTTCCGGTGGGCGCGGGGCATGACTATCGTCGCCGCACTTATGA
CTGTCTTCTTTATCATGCAACTCGTAGGACAGGTGCCGGCAGCGCTCTTCCGCTTCCTCGCTCACTGACT
CGCTGCGCTCGGTCGTTCGGCTGCGGCGAGCGGTATCAGCTCACTCAAAGGCGGTAATACGGTTATCCAC
AGAATCAGGGGATAACGCAGGAAAGAACATGTGAGCAAAAGGCCAGCAAAAGGCCAGGAACCGTAAAAAG
GCCGCGTTGCTGGCGTTTTTCCATAGGCTCCGCCCCCCTGACGAGCATCACAAAAATCGACGCTCAAGTC
AGAGGTGGCGAAACCCGACAGGACTATAAAGATACCAGGCGTTTCCCCCTGGAAGCTCCCTCGTGCGCTC
TCCTGTTCCGACCCTGCCGCTTACCGGATACCTGTCCGCCTTTCTCCCTTCGGGAAGCGTGGCGCTTTCT
CATAGCTCACGCTGTAGGTATCTCAGTTCGGTGTAGGTCGTTCGCTCCAAGCTGGGCTGTGTGCACGAAC
CCCCCGTTCAGCCCGACCGCTGCGCCTTATCCGGTAACTATCGTCTTGAGTCCAACCCGGTAAGACACGA
CTTATCGCCACTGGCAGCAGCCACTGGTAACAGGATTAGCAGAGCGAGGTATGTAGGCGGTGCTACAGAG
TTCTTGAAGTGGTGGCCTAACTACGGCTACACTAGAAGAACAGTATTTGGTATCTGCGCTCTGCTGAAGC
CAGTTACCTTCGGAAAAAGAGTTGGTAGCTCTTGATCCGGCAAACAAACCACCGCTGGTAGCGGTGGTTT
TTTTGTTTGCAAGCAGCAGATTACGCGCAGAAAAAAAGGATCTCAAGAAGATCCTTTGATCTTTTCTACG
GGGTCTGACGCTCAGTGGAACGAAAACTCACGTTAAGGGATTTTGGTCATGAGATTATCAAAAAGGATCT
TCACCTAGATCCTTTTAAATTAAAAATGAAGTTTTAAATCAATCTAAAGTATATATGAGTAAACTTGGTC
TGACAGCGGCCGCAAATGCTAAACCACTGCAGTGGTTACCAGTGCTTGATCAGTGAGGCACCGATCTCAG
CGATCTGCCTATTTCGTTCGTCCATAGTGGCCTGACTCCCCGTCGTGTAGATCACTACGATTCGTGAGGG
CTTACCATCAGGCCCCAGCGCAGCAATGATGCCGCGAGAGCCGCGTTCACCGGCCCCCGATTTGTCAGCA
ATGAACCAGCCAGCAGGGAGGGCCGAGCGAAGAAGTGGTCCTGCTACTTTGTCCGCCTCCATCCAGTCTA
TGAGCTGCTGTCGTGATGCTAGAGTAAGAAGTTCGCCAGTGAGTAGTTTCCGAAGAGTTGTGGCCATTGC
TACTGGCATCGTGGTATCACGCTCGTCGTTCGGTATGGCTTCGTTCAACTCTGGTTCCCAGCGGTCAAGC
CGGGTCACATGATCACCCATATTATGAAGAAATGCAGTCAGCTCCTTAGGGCCTCCGATCGTTGTCAGAA
GTAAGTTGGCCGCGGTGTTGTCGCTCATGGTAATGGCAGCACTACACAATTCTCTTACCGTCATGCCATC
CGTAAGATGCTTTTCCGTGACCGGCGAGTACTCAACCAAGTCGTTTTGTGAGTAGTGTATACGGCGACCA
AGCTGCTCTTGCCCGGCGTCTATACGGGACAACACCGCGCCACATAGCAGTACTTTGAAAGTGCTCATCA
TCGGGAATCGTTCTTCGGGGCGGAAAGACTCAAGGATCTTGCCGCTATTGAGATCCAGTTCGATATAGCC
CACTCTTGCACCCAGTTGATCTTCAGCATCTTTTACTTTCACCAGCGTTTCGGGGTGTGCAAAAACAGGC
AAGCAAAATGCCGCAAAGAAGGGAATGAGTGCGACACGAAAATGTTGGATGCTCATACTCGTCCTTTTTC
AATATTATTGAAGCATTTATCAGGGTTACTAGTACGTCTCTCAAGGATAAGTAAGTAATATTAAGGTACG
GGAGGTATTGGACAGGCCGCAATAAAATATCTTTATTTTCATTACATCTGTGTGTTGGTTTTTTGTGTGA
ATCGATAGTACTAACATACGCTCTCCATCAAAACAAAACGAAACAAAACAAACTAGCAAAATAGGCTGTC
CCCAGTGCAAGTGCAGGTGCCAGAACATTTCTCT
Features (pLannotate 1.2.2; 14 found; start..end, strand, type, name):
    121..152     +  promoter       minP: minimal TATA-box promoter with low basal activity
    185..1834    +  CDS            luciferase: firefly luciferase synthetic luc2 version of the luciferase gene
   1838..1957    +  CDS            hPEST: PEST degradation sequence from mouse ornithine decarboxylase human codon-optimized
   2009..2130    -  polyA_signal   SV40 poly(A) signal: SV40 polyadenylation signal
   2156..2287    -  CDS            LT_SV40 (fragment): Experimental evidence at protein level: Swiss-Prot protein existence level 1. Isoform 17kT antigen targets host RBL2 for degradation and promotes cell proliferation. Transactivates host cyclin A promoter through its J domain. From Simian virus 40 (SV40).
   2324..2681    +  promoter       SV40 promoter: SV40 enhancer and early promoter
   2712..3749    +  CDS            HygR: hygromycin B phosphotransferase confers resistance to hygromycin
   3773..3821    +  polyA_signal   poly(A) signal: synthetic polyadenylation signal
   3837..3968    +  CDS            TcR (fragment): tetracycline efflux protein; tet; confers resistance to tetracycline
   4148..4736    -  rep_origin     ori: high-copy-number ColE1/pMB1/pBR322/pUC origin of replication
   4936..5796    -  CDS            AmpR: β-lactamase confers resistance to ampicillin, carbenicillin, and related antibiotics
   5797..5838    -  promoter       AmpR promoter (fragment): bla
   5901..5949    +  polyA_signal   poly(A) signal: synthetic polyadenylation signal
   5963..6054    +  misc_feature   pause site: RNA polymerase II transcriptional pause signal from the human α2 globin gene
