[The description below was written by a language model from this plasmid's Addgene catalogue record and pLannotate feature annotations shown in this document.]
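Description:
pGL4-AARE-luc2P-Hygro is a mammalian luciferase reporter plasmid built on the Promega pGL4.29 backbone. It is designed to report transcriptional activity driven through the amino acid response element (AARE). A 63 bp synthetic insert carrying three tandem AARE repeats was cloned between NheI and BglII sites, both retained, immediately upstream of minP, a minimal TATA-box promoter with low basal activity. Because minP alone gives little transcription, reporter output depends largely on factors binding the AARE repeats. The insert itself is not annotated in the feature table, presumably because it lies in the short unannotated region before minP.

The reporter is luc2P, the synthetic luc2 firefly luciferase coding sequence fused at its C terminus to a human codon-optimized PEST degradation sequence derived from mouse ornithine decarboxylase. The PEST sequence destabilizes the protein, so the signal follows changes in transcription more closely than stable luciferase would. An SV40 poly(A) signal follows the reporter. A synthetic poly(A) signal and an RNA polymerase II pause site from the human α2 globin gene lie upstream of the response element, where they limit read-through transcription from the backbone.

A separate cassette uses the SV40 enhancer/early promoter to drive hygromycin B phosphotransferase, ending in a synthetic poly(A) signal, which allows selection of stable mammalian cell lines. In bacteria the plasmid replicates from a high-copy ColE1/pUC-type origin and is selected with ampicillin through β-lactamase. The short SV40 large T and TcR fragments in the annotation appear to be backbone remnants rather than functional genes. AAREs are generally associated with amino acid deprivation and eIF2α phosphorylation signalling, which fits the associated publication, so the plasmid suits transient or stable assays of that pathway.
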