Addgene plasmid #101787: pGL4-AARE-luc2P-Hygro
Purpose: Luferase reporter plasmid containing three tandem repeats of the amino acid response element (AARE)
Depositing lab: Seiichi Oyadomari. Depositing organization: Tokushima University. Publication: Skeletal muscle-specific eukaryotic translation initiation factor 2alpha phosphorylation controls amino acid metabolism and fibroblast growth factor 21-mediated non-cell-autonomous energy metabolism. Miyake M, Nomura A, Ogura A, Takehana K, Kitahara Y, Takahara K, Tsugawa K, Miyamoto C, Miura N, Sato R, Kurahashi K, Harding HP, Oyadomari M, Ron D, Oyadomari S. FASEB J. 2016 Feb;30(2):798-812. doi: 10.1096/fj.15-275990. Epub 2015 Oct 20. PubMed 26487695.
Backbone
  Vector backbone: pGL4.29
  Backbone manufacturer: Promega
  Vector type: Mammalian Expression, Luciferase
  Selectable markers: Hygromycin
Growth in bacteria
  Bacterial resistance: Ampicillin, 100 μg/mL
  Growth temperature: 37°C
  Growth strain: DH5alpha
  Copy number: High Copy
Gene/Insert
  Gene/Insert name: 3xAARE
  Species: Synthetic
  Insert size (bp): 63
  Promoter: minimal TATA-box promoter with low basal activity
  Tag / fusion protein: Luciferase (C terminal on backbone)
  Cloning method: Restriction Enzyme; 5′ cloning site NheI (not destroyed); 3′ cloning site BglII (not destroyed)
  Sequencing primers: 5′ ctaactggccggtacctgag; 3′ aacagtaccggattgccaag
Terms and licenses: Academic/Nonprofit Terms; Industry Terms: Not Available to Industry
How to cite: pGL4-AARE-luc2P-Hygro was a gift from Seiichi Oyadomari (Addgene plasmid # 101787 ; http://n2t.net/addgene:101787 ; RRID:Addgene_101787)
